>Addgene plasmid #142676 | TFORF0690 | addgene full sequence | sequence record 471118 | Addgene NGS Result
TTAATGTAGTCTTATGCAATACTCTTGTAGTCTTGCAACATGGTAACGATGAGTTAGCAACATGCCTTAC
AAGGAGAGAAAAAGCACCGTGCATGCCGATTGGTGGAAGTAAGGTGGTACGATCGTGCCTTATTAGGAAG
GCAACAGACGGGTCTGACATGGATTGGACGAACCACTGAATTGCCGCATTGCAGAGATATTGTATTTAAG
TGCCTAGCTCGATACATAAACGGGTCTCTCTGGTTAGACCAGATCTGAGCCTGGGAGCTCTCTGGCTAAC
TAGGGAACCCACTGCTTAAGCCTCAATAAAGCTTGCCTTGAGTGCTTCAAGTAGTGTGTGCCCGTCTGTT
GTGTGACTCTGGTAACTAGAGATCCCTCAGACCCTTTTAGTCAGTGTGGAAAATCTCTAGCAGTGGCGCC
CGAACAGGGACTTGAAAGCGAAAGGGAAACCAGAGGAGCTCTCTCGACGCAGGACTCGGCTTGCTGAAGC
GCGCACGGCAAGAGGCGAGGGGCGGCGACTGGTGAGTACGCCAAAAATTTTGACTAGCGGAGGCTAGAAG
GAGAGAGATGGGTGCGAGAGCGTCAGTATTAAGCGGGGGAGAATTAGATCGCGATGGGAAAAAATTCGGT
TAAGGCCAGGGGGAAAGAAAAAATATAAATTAAAACATATAGTATGGGCAAGCAGGGAGCTAGAACGATT
CGCAGTTAATCCTGGCCTGTTAGAAACATCAGAAGGCTGTAGACAAATACTGGGACAGCTACAACCATCC
CTTCAGACAGGATCAGAAGAACTTAGATCATTATATAATACAGTAGCAACCCTCTATTGTGTGCATCAAA
GGATAGAGATAAAAGACACCAAGGAAGCTTTAGACAAGATAGAGGAAGAGCAAAACAAAAGTAAGACCAC
CGCACAGCAAGCGGCCGCTGATCTTCAGACCTGGAGGAGGAGATATGAGGGACAATTGGAGAAGTGAATT
ATATAAATATAAAGTAGTAAAAATTGAACCATTAGGAGTAGCACCCACCAAGGCAAAGAGAAGAGTGGTG
CAGAGAGAAAAAAGAGCAGTGGGAATAGGAGCTTTGTTCCTTGGGTTCTTGGGAGCAGCAGGAAGCACTA
TGGGCGCAGCGTCAATGACGCTGACGGTACAGGCCAGACAATTATTGTCTGGTATAGTGCAGCAGCAGAA
CAATTTGCTGAGGGCTATTGAGGCGCAACAGCATCTGTTGCAACTCACAGTCTGGGGCATCAAGCAGCTC
CAGGCAAGAATCCTGGCTGTGGAAAGATACCTAAAGGATCAACAGCTCCTGGGGATTTGGGGTTGCTCTG
GAAAACTCATTTGCACCACTGCTGTGCCTTGGAATGCTAGTTGGAGTAATAAATCTCTGGAACAGATTTG
GAATCACACGACCTGGATGGAGTGGGACAGAGAAATTAACAATTACACAAGCTTAATACACTCCTTAATT
GAAGAATCGCAAAACCAGCAAGAAAAGAATGAACAAGAATTATTGGAATTAGATAAATGGGCAAGTTTGT
GGAATTGGTTTAACATAACAAATTGGCTGTGGTATATAAAATTATTCATAATGATAGTAGGAGGCTTGGT
AGGTTTAAGAATAGTTTTTGCTGTACTTTCTATAGTGAATAGAGTTAGGCAGGGATATTCACCATTATCG
TTTCAGACCCACCTCCCAACCCCGAGGGGACCCATGCATTGCATCTCAATTAGTCAGCAACCAGGTGTGG
AAAGTCCCCAGGCTCCCCAGCAGGCAGAAGTATGCAAAGCATGCGTCTCAATTAGTCAGCAACCATAGTC
CCGCCCCTAACTCCGCCCATCCCGCCCCTAACTCCGCCCAGTTCCGCCCATTCTCCGCCCCATGGCTGAC
TAATTTTTTTTATTTATGCAGAGGCCGAGGCCGCCTCGGCCTCTGAGCTATTCCAGAAGTAGTGAGGAGG
CTTTTTTGGAGGCCTAGGCTTTTGCAAAAAGCTTTCTAGAGGTACCACCGGAGCTTACCATGACCGAGTA
CAAGCCCACGGTGCGCCTCGCCACCCGCGACGACGTCCCCAGGGCCGTACGCACCCTCGCCGCCGCGTTC
GCCGACTACCCCGCCACGCGCCACACCGTCGATCCGGACCGCCACATCGAGCGGGTCACCGAGCTGCAAG
AACTCTTCCTCACGCGCGTCGGGCTCGACATCGGCAAGGTGTGGGTCGCGGACGACGGCGCCGCCGTGGC
GGTCTGGACCACGCCGGAGAGCGTCGAAGCGGGGGCGGTGTTCGCCGAGATCGGCCCGCGCATGGCCGAG
TTGAGCGGTTCCCGGCTGGCCGCGCAGCAACAGATGGAAGGCCTCCTGGCGCCGCACCGGCCCAAGGAGC
CCGCGTGGTTCCTGGCCACCGTCGGCGTCTCGCCCGACCACCAGGGCAAGGGTCTGGGCAGCGCCGTCGT
GCTCCCCGGAGTGGAGGCGGCCGAGCGCGCCGGGGTGCCCGCCTTCCTGGAGACCTCCGCGCCCCGCAAC
CTCCCCTTCTACGAGCGGCTCGGCTTCACCGTCACCGCCGACGTCGAGGTGCCCGAAGGACCGCGCACCT
GGTGCATGACCCGCAAGCCCGGTGCCAGTTAACGAATTCTAGATCTTGAGACAAATGGCAGTATTCATCC
ACAATTTTAAAAGAAAAGGGGGGATTGGGGGGTACAGTGCAGGGGAAAGAATAGTAGACATAATAGCAAC
AGACATACAAACTAAAGAATTACAAAAACAAATTACAAAAATTCAAAATTTTCGGGTTTATTACAGGGAC
AGCAGAGATCCACTTTGGCGCCGGCTCGAGGCCTGCAGGTGCAAAGATGGATAAAGTTTTAAACAGAGAG
GAATCTTTGCAGCTAATGGACCTTCTAGGTCTTGAAAGGAGTGGGAATTGGCTCCGGTGCCCGTCAGTGG
GCAGAGCGCACATCGCCCACAGTCCCCGAGAAGTTGGGGGGAGGGGTCGGCAATTGAACCGGTGCCTAGA
GAAGGTGGCGCGGGGTAAACTGGGAAAGTGATGTCGTGTACTGGCTCCGCCTTTTTCCCGAGGGTGGGGG
AGAACCGTATATAAGTGCAGTAGTCGCCGTGAACGTTCTTTTTCGCAACGGGTTTGCCGCCAGAACACAG
GTAAGTGCCGTGTGTGGTTCCCGCGGGCCTGGCCTCTTTACGGGTTATGGCCCTTGCGTGCCTTGAATTA
CTTCCACCTGGCTGCAGTACGTGATTCTTGATCCCGAGCTTCGGGTTGGAAGTGGGTGGGAGAGTTCGAG
GCCTTGCGCTTAAGGAGCCCCTTCGCCTCGTGCTTGAGTTGAGGCCTGGCCTGGGCGCTGGGGCCGCCGC
GTGCGAATCTGGTGGCACCTTCGCGCCTGTCTCGCTGCTTTCGATAAGTCTCTAGCCATTTAAAATTTTT
GATGACCTGCTGCGACGCTTTTTTTCTGGCAAGATAGTCTTGTAAATGCGGGCCAAGATCTGCACACTGG
TATTTCGGTTTTTGGGGCCGCGGGCGGCGACGGGGCCCGTGCGTCCCAGCGCACATGTTCGGCGAGGCGG
GGCCTGCGAGCGCGGCCACCGAGAATCGGACGGGGGTAGTCTCAAGCTGGCCGGCCTGCTCTGGTGCCTG
GCCTCGCGCCGCCGTGTATCGCCCCGCCCTGGGCGGCAAGGCTGGCCCGGTCGGCACCAGTTGCGTGAGC
GGAAAGATGGCCGCTTCCCGGCCCTGCTGCAGGGAGCTCAAAATGGAGGACGCGGCGCTCGGGAGAGCGG
GCGGGTGAGTCACCCACACAAAGGAAAAGGGCCTTTCCGTCCTCAGCCGTCGCTTCATGTGACTCCACGG
AGTACCGGGCGCCGTCCAGGCACCTCGATTAGTTCTCGAGCTTTTGGAGTACGTCGTCTTTAGGTTGGGG
GGAGGGGTTTTATGCGATGGAGTTTCCCCACACTGAGTGGGTGGAGACTGAAGTTAGGCCAGCTTGGCAC
TTGATGTAATTCTCCTTGGAATTTGCCCTTTTTGAGTTTGGATCTTGGTTCATTCTCAAGCCTCAGACAG
TGGTTCAAAGTTTTTTTCTTCCATTTCAGGTGTCGTGAGGCTAGCACCGCCACCATGGACATGGCAAATT
ACAGTGAAGTTTTGGACCCAACTTACACAACTTTGGAGTTTGAAACTATGCAGATTCTATATAATTCAAG
TGATAGTTCTGCCCCAGAGACAAGTATGAATACCACAGACAACGGTGTCAACTGTCTGTGTGCTATCTGT
GGGGACAGAGCAACAGGAAAACACTATGGGGCATCCAGCTGTGATGGGTGCAAGGGTTTCTTCAGACGCA
GCATTCGTAAGAGTCACGTTTATTCTTGCAGGTTCAGTCGGCAATGTGTTGTTGACAAGGACAAAAGGAA
TCAATGTAGATATTGTCGATTAAGAAAGTGTTTTAGAGCGGGAATGAAAAAAGAAGCTGTACAAAATGAA
CGTGACAGAATAAGCACCAGAAGAAGCACATTTGATGGCAGCAACATCCCCTCCATTAACACACTGGCAC
AAGCTGAAGTTCGGTCTCGCCAGATCTCAGTCTCAAGCCCTGGGTCAAGCACTGACATAAACGTTAAGAA
AATTGCAAGTATTGGTGATGTCTGTGAATCTATGAAACAGCAGCTCTTAGTCTTGGTGGAATGGGCTAAA
TATATTCCTGCCTTCTGTGAATTACCATTGGATGATCAGGTGGCACTGTTGAGAGCTCACGCAGGGGAGC
ACTTACTGCTTGGAGCTACAAAGAGATCCATGATGTATAAAGATATTTTGCTTTTGGGAAACAACTATGT
TATTCACCGCAACAGCTGTGAAGTTGAGATTAGCCGTGTGGCCAATCGTGTTCTAGATGAGCTGGTTAGA
CCATTTCAAGAAATCCAGATTGATGACAATGAGTATGCTTGTTTAAAGGCAATTGTATTTTTTGATCCAG
ATGCAAAAGGGCTAAGCGATCCAGTAAAAATTAAGAACATGAGGTTCCAAGTGCAGATCGGTTTGGAGGA
CTACATCAATGATCGGCAGTATGACTCCCGGGGGAGGTTTGGAGAGTTGCTTCTGCTCCTGCCCACACTG
CAGAGCATCACGTGGCAAATGATTGAGCAAATACAGTTTGTTAAACTTTTTGGGATGGTTAAAATTGACA
ATCTACTTCAGGAAATGCTATTAGGTGGGGCTTCCAATGATGGCAGTCATCTCCATCATCCAATGCATCC
ACATTTGTCTCAAGACCCATTAACTGGACAAACTATACTTTTAGGTCCCATGTCAACACTGGTTCATGCA
GACCAGATCTCAACTCCTGAAACCCCACTCCCTTCCCCACCACAAGGCTCTGGGCAAGAACAGTACAAAA
TAGCTGCAAACCAAGCATCAGTCATTTCACACCAGCATCTCTCCAAACAAAAGCAATTGTAGTAATGAAC
TAGTCCGTAACTTGAAAGTATTTCGATTTCTTGGCTTTATATATCTTGTGGAAAGGACGAGTCATTCTTG
CAGGTTGTGTTCCTACGCGTTAAGTCGACAATCAACCTCTGGATTACAAAATTTGTGAAAGATTGACTGG
TATTCTTAACTATGTTGCTCCTTTTACGCTATGTGGATACGCTGCTTTAATGCCTTTGTATCATGCTATT
GCTTCCCGTATGGCTTTCATTTTCTCCTCCTTGTATAAATCCTGGTTGCTGTCTCTTTATGAGGAGTTGT
GGCCCGTTGTCAGGCAACGTGGCGTGGTGTGCACTGTGTTTGCTGACGCAACCCCCACTGGTTGGGGCAT
TGCCACCACCTGTCAGCTCCTTTCCGGGACTTTCGCTTTCCCCCTCCCTATTGCCACGGCGGAACTCATC
GCCGCCTGCCTTGCCCGCTGCTGGACAGGGGCTCGGCTGTTGGGCACTGACAATTCCGTGGTGTTGTCGG
GGAAATCATCGTCCTTTCCTTGGCTGCTCGCCTGTGTTGCCACCTGGATTCTGCGCGGGACGTCCTTCTG
CTACGTCCCTTCGGCCCTCAATCCAGCGGACCTTCCTTCCCGCGGCCTGCTGCCGGCTCTGCGGCCTCTT
CCGCGTCTTCGCCTTCGCCCTCAGACGAGTCGGATCTCCCTTTGGGCCGCCTCCCCGCGTCGACTTTAAG
ACCAATGACTTACAAGGCAGCTGTAGATCTTAGCCACTTTTTAAAAGAAAAGGGGGGACTGGAAGGGCTA
ATTCACTCCCAACGAAGACAAGATCTGCTTTTTGCTTGTACTGGGTCTCTCTGGTTAGACCAGATCTGAG
CCTGGGAGCTCTCTGGCTAACTAGGGAACCCACTGCTTAAGCCTCAATAAAGCTTGCCTTGAGTGCTTCA
AGTAGTGTGTGCCCGTCTGTTGTGTGACTCTGGTAACTAGAGATCCCTCAGACCCTTTTAGTCAGTGTGG
AAAATCTCTAGCAGTACGTATAGTAGTTCATGTCATCTTATTATTCAGTATTTATAACTTGCAAAGAAAT
GAATATCAGAGAGTGAGAGGAACTTGTTTATTGCAGCTTATAATGGTTACAAATAAAGCAATAGCATCAC
AAATTTCACAAATAAAGCATTTTTTTCACTGCATTCTAGTTGTGGTTTGTCCAAACTCATCAATGTATCT
TATCATGTCTGGCTCTAGCTATCCCGCCCCTAACTCCGCCCATCCCGCCCCTAACTCCGCCCAGTTCCGC
CCATTCTCCGCCCCATGGCTGACTAATTTTTTTTATTTATGCAGAGGCCGAGGCCGCCTCGGCCTCTGAG
CTATTCCAGAAGTAGTGAGGAGGCTTTTTTGGAGGCCTAGGGACGTACCCAATTCGCCCTATAGTGAGTC
GTATTACGCGCGCTCACTGGCCGTCGTTTTACAACGTCGTGACTGGGAAAACCCTGGCGTTACCCAACTT
AATCGCCTTGCAGCACATCCCCCTTTCGCCAGCTGGCGTAATAGCGAAGAGGCCCGCACCGATCGCCCTT
CCCAACAGTTGCGCAGCCTGAATGGCGAATGGG
[124 nt withheld, positions 7034-7157]
C
[91 nt withheld, positions 7159-7249]
A
[49 nt withheld, positions 7251-7299]
CCTTTGACGTTGGAGTCCACGTTCTTT
[37 nt withheld, positions 7327-7363]
ACCCTATCTCGGTCTATTCTTTTGATTTATAAGGGATTTTGCCGATTTCGGCCTATTGGTTAAAAAATGA
GCTGATTTAACAAAAATTTAACGCGAATTTTAACAAAATATTAACGCTTACAATTTAGGTGGCACTTTTC
GGGGAAATGTGCGCGGAACCCCTATTTGTTTATTTTTCTAAATACATTCAAATATGTATCCGCTCATGAG
ACAATAACCCTGATAAATGCTTCAATAATATTGAAAAAGGAAGAGTATGAGTATTCAACATTTCCGTGTC
GCCCTTATTCCCTTTTTTGCGGCATTTTGCCTTCCTGTTTTTGCTCACCCAGAAACGCTGGTGAAAGTAA
AAGATGCTGAAGATCAGTTGGGTGCACGAGTGGGTTACATCGAACTGGATCTCAACAGCGGTAAGATCCT
TGAGAGTTTTCGCCCCGAAGAACGTTTTCCAATGATGAGCACTTTTAAAGTTCTGCTATGTGGCGCGGTA
TTATCCCGTATTGACGCCGGGCAAGAGCAACTCGGTCGCCGCATACACTATTCTCAGAATGACTTGGTTG
AGTACTCACCAGTCACAGAAAAGCATCTTACGGATGGCATGACAGTAAGAGAATTATGCAGTGCTGCCAT
AACCATGAGTGATAACACTGCGGCCAACTTACTTCTGACAACGATCGGAGGACCGAAGGAGCTAACCGCT
TTTTTGCACAACATGGGGGATCATGTAACTCGCCTTGATCGTTGGGAACCGGAGCTGAATGAAGCCATAC
CAAACGACGAGCGTGACACCACGATGCCTGTAGCAATGGCAACAACGTTGCGCAAACTATTAACTGGCGA
ACTACTTACTCTAGCTTCCCGGCAACAATTAATAGACTGGATGGAGGCGGATAAAGTTGCAGGACCACTT
CTGCGCTCGGCCCTTCCGGCTGGCTGGTTTATTGCTGATAAATCTGGAGCCGGTGAGCGTGGGTCTCGCG
GTATCATTGCAGCACTGGGGCCAGATGGTAAGCCCTCCCGTATCGTAGTTATCTACACGACGGGGAGTCA
GGCAACTATGGATGAACGAAATAGACAGATCGCTGAGATAGGTGCCTCACTGATTAAGCATTGGTAACTG
TCAGACCAAGTTTACTCATATATACTTTAGATTGATTTAAAACTTCATTTTTAATTTAAAAGGATCTAGG
TGAAGATCCTTTTTGATAATCTCATGACCAAAATCCCTTAACGTGAGTTTTCGTTCCACTGAGCGTCAGA
CCCCGTAGAAAAGATCAAAGGATCTTCTTGAGATCCTTTTTTTCTGCGCGTAATCTGCTGCTTGCAAACA
AAAAAACCACCGCTACCAGCGGTGGTTTGTTTGCCGGATCAAGAGCTACCAACTCTTTTTCCGAAGGTAA
CTGGCTTCAGCAGAGCGCAGATACCAAATACTGTTCTTCTAGTGTAGCCGTAGTTAGGCCACCACTTCAA
GAACTCTGTAGCACCGCCTACATACCTCGCTCTGCTAATCCTGTTACCAGTGGCTGCTGCCAGTGGCGAT
AAGTCGTGTCTTACCGGGTTGGACTCAAGACGATAGTTACCGGATAAGGCGCAGCGGTCGGGCTGAACGG
GGGGTTCGTGCACACAGCCCAGCTTGGAGCGAACGACCTACACCGAACTGAGATACCTACAGCGTGAGCT
ATGAGAAAGCGCCACGCTTCCCGAAGGGAGAAAGGCGGACAGGTATCCGGTAAGCGGCAGGGTCGGAACA
GGAGAGCGCACGAGGGAGCTTCCAGGGGGAAACGCCTGGTATCTTTATAGTCCTGTCGGGTTTCGCCACC
TCTGACTTGAGCGTCGATTTTTGTGATGCTCGTCAGGGGGGCGGAGCCTATGGAAAAACGCCAGCAACGC
GGCCTTTTTACGGTTCCTGGCCTTTTGCTGGCCTTTTGCTCACATGTTCTTTCCTGCGTTATCCCCTGAT
TCTGTGGATAACCGTATTACCGCCTTTGAGTGAGCTGATACCGCTCGCCGCAGCCGAACGACCGAGCGCA
GCGAGTCAGTGAGCGAGGAAGCGGAAGAGCGCCCAATACGCAAACCGCCTCTCCCCGCGCGTTGGCCGAT
TCATTAATGCAGCTGGCACGACAGGTTTCCCGACTGGAAAGCGGGCAGTGAGCGCAACGCAATTAATGTG
AGTTAGCTCACTCATTAGGCACCCCAGGCTTTACACTTTATGCTTCCGGCTCGTATGTTGTGTGGAATTG
TGAGCGGATAACAATTTCACACAGGAAACAGCTATGACCATGATTACGCCAAGCGCGCAATTAACCCTCA
CTAAAGGGAACAAAAGCTGGAGCTGCAAGC
Features (pLannotate 1.2.2; 31 found; start..end, strand, type, name):
      5..231     +  promoter       RSV promoter: Rous sarcoma virus enhancer/promoter
    232..412     +  LTR            5' LTR (truncated): truncated 5' long terminal repeat (LTR) from HIV-1
    459..584     +  misc_feature   HIV-1 Ψ: packaging signal of human immunodeficiency virus type 1
    568..931     +  CDS            HIV-1 gag (fragment): gag protein from human immunodeficiency virus 1; gag
   1077..1310    +  misc_feature   RRE: The Rev response element (RRE) of HIV-1 allows for Rev-dependent mRNA export from the nucleus to the cytoplasm.
   1687..1713    +  CDS            Rev (fragment): human immunodeficiency virus 1 (HIV-1) Rev protein; rev; enhances nuclear export of unspliced and incompletely spliced viral mRNAs
   1720..1743    +  promoter       SV40 promoter (fragment): SV40 early promoter
   1744..1815    +  promoter       SV40 promoter (fragment): SV40 enhancer and early promoter
   1839..1974    +  rep_origin     SV40 ori: SV40 origin of replication
   2020..2616    +  CDS            PuroR (fragment): puromycin N-acetyltransferase; pac from Streptomyces; confers resistance to puromycin
   2665..2782    +  misc_feature   cPPT/CTS: central polypurine tract and central termination sequence of HIV-1
   2847..2913    +  CDS            small t antigen (fragment): SV40 (simian virus 40) small t antigen
   2920..4098    +  promoter       EF-1α promoter: strong constitutive promoter for human elongation factor EF-1α
   4226..5449    +  CDS            HNF4G: HNF4G_HUMAN - Also known as NR2A2. Experimental evidence at protein level: Swiss-Prot protein existence level 1. Transcription factor. Has a lower transcription activation potential than HNF4-alpha. From Homo sapiens (Human).
   5465..5518    +  promoter       U6 promoter (fragment): RNA polymerase III promoter for human U6 snRNA
   5560..6148    +  misc_feature   WPRE: woodchuck hepatitis virus posttranscriptional regulatory element
   6199..6218    +  misc_feature   cPPT/CTS (fragment): central polypurine tract and central termination sequence of HIV-1
   6220..6453    +  LTR            3' LTR (ΔU3): self-inactivating 3' long terminal repeat (LTR) from HIV-1
   6531..6652    +  polyA_signal   SV40 poly(A) signal: SV40 polyadenylation signal
   6692..6827    +  rep_origin     SV40 ori: SV40 origin of replication
   6848..6866    -  promoter       T7 promoter: promoter for bacteriophage T7 RNA polymerase
   6874..7029    +  CDS            lacZα (fragment): LacZα fragment of β-galactosidase; lacZ fragment
   7034..7462    +  rep_origin     f1 ori (sequence partly withheld): f1 bacteriophage origin of replication; arrow indicates direction of (+) strand synthesis
   7515..7619    +  promoter       AmpR promoter: bla
   7620..8480    +  CDS            AmpR: β-lactamase; bla; confers resistance to ampicillin, carbenicillin, and related antibiotics
   8651..9239    +  rep_origin     ori: high-copy-number ColE1/pMB1/pBR322/pUC origin of replication
   9422..9514    +  CDS            lacI (fragment): lac repressor; lacI; The lac repressor binds to the lac operator to inhibit transcription in E. coli. This inhibition can be relieved by adding lactose or isopropyl-β-D-thiogalactopyranoside (IPTG).
   9527..9548    +  protein_bind   CAP binding site: CAP binding activates transcription in the presence of cAMP. E. coli catabolite activator protein
   9563..9593    +  promoter       lac promoter: promoter for the E. coli lac operon
   9601..9617    +  protein_bind   lac operator: The lac repressor binds to the lac operator to inhibit transcription in E. coli. This inhibition can be relieved by adding lactose or isopropyl-β-D-thiogalactopyranoside (IPTG). lac repressor encoded by lacI
   9662..9680    +  promoter       T3 promoter: promoter for bacteriophage T3 RNA polymerase
