[The description below was written by a language model from this plasmid's Addgene catalogue record and pLannotate feature annotations shown in this document.]
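Description:
TFORF0690 is a lentiviral mammalian expression plasmid built on the pLX_TRC317 backbone that carries the human transcription factor HNF4G (also known as NR2A2/NR2A3) as an overexpression ORF. It is one member of a barcoded transcription factor ORF collection: each clone pairs its ORF with a unique 24-bp barcode so that the factor can be identified by sequencing when many constructs are delivered together in pooled screens. The feature table does not annotate the barcode itself, so its exact position is not given. In bacteria the plasmid is maintained through a high-copy ColE1/pUC-type origin and β-lactamase (ampicillin resistance). An f1 origin and remnants of a lac/T7/T3 cloning region are also present in the backbone. The depositor notes that the plasmid can recombine and that the ORF portion was made by gene synthesis.

The transfer cassette has a third-generation, self-inactivating layout. An RSV promoter fused to a truncated HIV-1 5' LTR drives genomic RNA production, followed by the Ψ packaging signal with a gag fragment, and the RRE for Rev-dependent nuclear export. A ΔU3 3' LTR followed by an SV40 poly(A) signal closes the cassette. Inside the LTRs, an SV40 early promoter/origin region sits upstream of puromycin N-acetyltransferase for selecting transduced cells, and a cPPT/CTS element follows the marker. The EF-1α promoter then drives constitutive expression of the HNF4G coding sequence, with a WPRE downstream to enhance transcript stability and expression. A short U6 promoter fragment is annotated between the ORF and the WPRE. The construct is intended for packaging into lentivirus to overexpress HNF4G stably in mammalian cells, for example in pooled screens.
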