Addgene plasmid #142676: TFORF0690
Purpose: Lentiviral vector for overexpressing transcription factor ORFs with unique 24-bp barcodes. Barcodes facilitate identification of transcription factors in pooled screens.
Depositing lab: Feng Zhang. Depositing organization: Broad Institute. Publication: A transcription factor atlas of directed differentiation. Joung J, Ma S, Tay T, Geiger-Schuller KR, Kirchgatterer PC, Verdine VK, Guo B, Arias-Garcia MA, Allen WE, Singh A, Kuksenko O, Abudayyeh OO, Gootenberg JS, Fu Z, Macrae RK, Buenrostro JD, Regev A, Zhang F. Cell. 2023 Jan 5;186(1):209-229.e26. doi: 10.1016/j.cell.2022.11.026. PubMed 36608654.
Backbone
  Vector backbone: pLX_TRC317
  Backbone manufacturer: Broad Institute Genetic Perturbation Platform
  Backbone size w/o insert (bp): 8264
  Vector type: Mammalian Expression, Lentiviral
  Selectable markers: Puromycin
Growth in bacteria
  Bacterial resistance: Ampicillin, 100 μg/mL
  Growth temperature: 30°C
  Growth strain: NEB Stable
  Copy number: High Copy
Gene/Insert
  Gene/Insert name: HNF4G
  Species: H. sapiens (human)
  Insert size (bp): 1439
  Entrez Gene: HNF4G (a.k.a. NR2A2, NR2A3)
  Promoter: EF1a
  Cloning method: Unknown
  Sequencing primers: 5′ GGGTGGAGACTGAAGTTAGGCCAG; 3′ CACATAGCGTAAAAGGAGCAACATAG
Terms and licenses: Academic/Nonprofit Terms; Industry Terms: Not Available to Industry
Depositor comments: NM_004133,ENST00000396423 . The transcription factor ORF portion of this plasmid was synthesized by Genewiz. Please test multiple small colonies in case of plasmid recombination. To make this collection available in a timely manner, a portion of this collection was not fully sequenced by Addgene. If an Addgene verified full plasmid sequence is not available, please contact us prior to placing an order to request the full sequence.
How to cite: TFORF0690 was a gift from Feng Zhang (Addgene plasmid # 142676 ; http://n2t.net/addgene:142676 ; RRID:Addgene_142676)
