>Addgene plasmid #142676 | TFORF0690 | depositor partial sequence | sequence record 280166 | Insert
ACCGCCACCATGGACATGGCAAATTACAGTGAAGTTTTGGACCCAACTTACACAACTTTGGAGTTTGAAA
CTATGCAGATTCTATATAATTCAAGTGATAGTTCTGCCCCAGAGACAAGTATGAATACCACAGACAACGG
TGTCAACTGTCTGTGTGCTATCTGTGGGGACAGAGCAACAGGAAAACACTATGGGGCATCCAGCTGTGAT
GGGTGCAAGGGTTTCTTCAGACGCAGCATTCGTAAGAGTCACGTTTATTCTTGCAGGTTCAGTCGGCAAT
GTGTTGTTGACAAGGACAAAAGGAATCAATGTAGATATTGTCGATTAAGAAAGTGTTTTAGAGCGGGAAT
GAAAAAAGAAGCTGTACAAAATGAACGTGACAGAATAAGCACCAGAAGAAGCACATTTGATGGCAGCAAC
ATCCCCTCCATTAACACACTGGCACAAGCTGAAGTTCGGTCTCGCCAGATCTCAGTCTCAAGCCCTGGGT
CAAGCACTGACATAAACGTTAAGAAAATTGCAAGTATTGGTGATGTCTGTGAATCTATGAAACAGCAGCT
CTTAGTCTTGGTGGAATGGGCTAAATATATTCCTGCCTTCTGTGAATTACCATTGGATGATCAGGTGGCA
CTGTTGAGAGCTCACGCAGGGGAGCACTTACTGCTTGGAGCTACAAAGAGATCCATGATGTATAAAGATA
TTTTGCTTTTGGGAAACAACTATGTTATTCACCGCAACAGCTGTGAAGTTGAGATTAGCCGTGTGGCCAA
TCGTGTTCTAGATGAGCTGGTTAGACCATTTCAAGAAATCCAGATTGATGACAATGAGTATGCTTGTTTA
AAGGCAATTGTATTTTTTGATCCAGATGCAAAAGGGCTAAGCGATCCAGTAAAAATTAAGAACATGAGGT
TCCAAGTGCAGATCGGTTTGGAGGACTACATCAATGATCGGCAGTATGACTCCCGGGGGAGGTTTGGAGA
GTTGCTTCTGCTCCTGCCCACACTGCAGAGCATCACGTGGCAAATGATTGAGCAAATACAGTTTGTTAAA
CTTTTTGGGATGGTTAAAATTGACAATCTACTTCAGGAAATGCTATTAGGTGGGGCTTCCAATGATGGCA
GTCATCTCCATCATCCAATGCATCCACATTTGTCTCAAGACCCATTAACTGGACAAACTATACTTTTAGG
TCCCATGTCAACACTGGTTCATGCAGACCAGATCTCAACTCCTGAAACCCCACTCCCTTCCCCACCACAA
GGCTCTGGGCAAGAACAGTACAAAATAGCTGCAAACCAAGCATCAGTCATTTCACACCAGCATCTCTCCA
AACAAAAGCAATTGTAGTAATGAACTAGTCCGTAACTTGAAAGTATTTCGATTTCTTGGCTTTATATATC
TTGTGGAAAGGACGAGTCATTCTTGCAGGTTGTGTTCCT
