>Addgene plasmid #142676 | TFORF0690 | depositor partial sequence | sequence record 280167 | Barcode
GTCATTCTTGCAGGTTGTGTTCCT
